>Addgene plasmid #98039 | pRVdGL-4Cre | addgene full sequence | sequence record 193882 | Addgene NGS Result
GTAAAACGACGGCCAGTGAGCGCGCGATAAGCTTGATATCGAATTCCTGCAGCGCGTTGACATTGATTAT
TGACTAGTTATTAATAGTAATCAATTACGGGGTCATTAGTTCATAGCCCATATATGGAGTTCCGCGTTAC
ATAACTTACGGTAAATGGCCCGCCTGGCTGACCGCCCAACGACCCCCGCCCATTGACGTCAATAATGACG
TATGTTCCCATAGTAACGCCAATAGGGACTTTCCATTGACGTCAATGGGTGGAGTATTTACGGTAAACTG
CCCACTTGGCAGTACATCAAGTGTATCATATGCCAAGTACGCCCCCTATTGACGTCAATGACGGTAAATG
GCCCGCCTGGCATTATGCCCAGTACATGACCTTATGGGACTTTCCTACTTGGCAGTACATCTACGTATTA
GTCATCGCTATTACCATGGTGATGCGGTTTTGGCAGTACATCAATGGGCGTGGATAGCGGTTTGACTCAC
GGGGATTTCCAAGTCTCCACCCCATTGACGTCAATGGGAGTTTGTTTTGGCACCAAAATCAACGGGACTT
TCCAAAATGTCGTAACAACTCCGCCCCATTGACGCAAATGGGCGGTAGGCGTGTACGGTGGGAGGTCTAT
ATAAGCAGAGCTCTCTGGCTAACTAGAGAACCCACTGCTTACTGGCTTATCGAAATTAATACGACTCACT
ATAGGGAGACCCAAGCTGGCTAGATTAAGCGTCTGATGAGTCCGTGAGGACGAAACCCGGCGTACCGGGT
CACGCTTAACAACCAGATCAAAGAAAAAACAGACATTGTCAATTGCAAAGCAAAAATGTAACACCCCTAC
AATGGATGCCGACAAGATTGTATTCAAAGTCAATAATCAGGTGGTCTCTTTGAAGCCTGAGATTATCGTG
GATCAATATGAGTACAAGTACCCTGCCATCAAAGATTTGAAAAAGCCCTGTATAACCCTAGGAAAGGCTC
CCGATTTAAATAAAGCATACAAGTCAGTTTTGTCAGGCATGAGCGCCGCCAAACTTAATCCTGACGATGT
ATGTTCCTATTTGGCAGCGGCAATGCAGTTTTTTGAGGGGACATGTCCGGAAGACTGGACCAGCTATGGA
ATTGTGATTGCACGAAAAGGAGATAAGATCACCCCAGGTTCTCTGGTGGAGATAAAACGTACTGATGTAG
AAGGGAATTGGGCTCTGACAGGAGGCATGGAACTGACAAGAGACCCCACTGTCCCTGAGCATGCGTCCTT
AGTCGGTCTTCTCTTGAGTCTGTATAGGTTGAGCAAAATATCCGGGCAAAACACTGGTAACTATAAGACA
AACATTGCAGACAGGATAGAGCAGATTTTTGAGACAGCCCCTTTTGTTAAAATCGTGGAACACCATACTC
TAATGACAACTCACAAAATGTGTGCTAATTGGAGTACTATACCAAACTTCAGATTTTTGGCCGGAACCTA
TGACATGTTTTTCTCCCGGATTGAGCATCTATATTCAGCAATCAGAGTGGGCACAGTTGTCACTGCTTAT
GAAGACTGTTCAGGACTGGTATCATTTACTGGGTTCATAAAACAAATCAATCTCACCGCTAGAGAGGCAA
TACTATATTTCTTCCACAAGAACTTTGAGGAAGAGATAAGAAGAATGTTTGAGCCAGGGCAGGAGACAGC
TGTTCCTCACTCTTATTTCATCCACTTCCGTTCACTAGGCTTGAGTGGGAAATCTCCTTATTCATCAAAT
GCTGTTGGTCACGTGTTCAATCTCATTCACTTTGTAGGATGCTATATGGGTCAAGTCAGATCCCTAAATG
CAACGGTTATTGCTGCATGTGCTCCTCATGAAATGTCTGTTCTAGGGGGCTATCTGGGAGAGGAATTCTT
CGGGAAAGGGACATTTGAAAGAAGATTCTTCAGAGATGAGAAAGAACTTCAAGAATACGAGGCGGCTGAA
CTGACAAAGACTGACGTAGCACTGGCAGATGATGGAACTGTCAACTCTGACGACGAGGACTACTTTTCAG
GTGAAACCAGAAGTCCGGAGGCTGTTTATACTCGAATCATGATGAATGGAGGTCGACTAAAGAGATCTCA
CATACGGAGATATGTCTCAGTCAGTTCCAATCATCAAGCCCGTCCAAACTCATTCGCCGAGTTTCTAAAC
AAGACATATTCGAGTGACTCATAAGAAGTTGAATAACAAAATGCCGGAAATCTACGGATTGTGTATATCC
ATCATGAAAAAAACTAACACCCCTCCTTTCGAACCATCCCAAACATGAGCAAGATCTTTGTCAATCCTAG
TGCTATTAGAGCCGGTCTGGCCGATCTTGAGATGGCTGAAGAAACTGTTGATCTGATCAATAGAAATATC
GAAGACAATCAGGCTCATCTCCAAGGGGAACCCATAGAGGTGGACAATCTCCCTGAGGATATGGGGCGAC
TTCACCTGGATGATGGAAAATCGCCCAACCATGGTGAGATAGCCAAGGTGGGAGAAGGCAAGTATCGAGA
GGACTTTCAGATGGATGAAGGAGAGGATCCTAGCTTCCTGTTCCAGTCATACCTGGAAAATGTTGGAGTC
CAAATAGTCAGACAAATGAGGTCAGGAGAGAGATTTCTCAAGATATGGTCACAGACCGTAGAAGAGATTA
TATCCTATGTCGCGGTCAACTTTCCCAACCCTCCAGGAAAGTCTTCAGAGGATAAATCAACCCAGACTAC
TGGCCGAGAGCTCAAGAAGGAGACAACACCCACTCCTTCTCAGAGAGAAAGCCAATCATCGAAAGCCAGG
ATGGCGGCTCAAATTGCTTCTGGCCCTCCAGCCCTTGAATGGTCGGCTACCAATGAAGAGGATGATCTAT
CAGTGGAGGCTGAGATCGCTCACCAGATTGCAGAAAGTTTCTCCAAAAAATATAAGTTTCCCTCTCGATC
CTCAGGGATACTCTTGTATAATTTTGAGCAATTGAAAATGAACCTTGATGATATAGTTAAAGAGGCAAAA
AATGTACCAGGTGTGACCCGTTTAGCCCATGACGGGTCCAAACTCCCCCTAAGATGTGTACTGGGATGGG
TCGCTTTGGCCAACTCTAAGAAATTCCAGTTGTTAGTCGAATCCGACAAGCTGAGTAAAATCATGCAAGA
TGACTTGAATCGCTATACATCTTGCTAACCGAACCTCTCCCCTCAGTCCCTCTAGACAATAAAATCCGAG
ATGTCCCAAAGTCAACATGAAAAAAACAGGCAACACCACTGATAAAATGAACCTCCTACGTAAGATAGTG
AAAAACCGCAGGGACGAGGACACTCAAAAATCCTCTCCCGCGTCAGCCCCTCTGGATGACGATGACTTGT
GGCTTCCACCCCCTGAATACGTCCCGCTGAAAGAACTTACAGGCAAGAAGAACATGAGGAACTTTTGTAT
CAACGGAAGGGTTAAAGTGTGTAGCCCGAATGGTTACTCGTTCAGGATCCTGCGGCACATTCTGAAATCA
TTCGACGAGATATATTCTGGGAATCATAGGATGATCGGGTTAGTCAAAGTGGTTATTGGACTGGCTTTGT
CAGGATCTCCAGTCCCTGAGGGCCTGAACTGGGTATACAAATTGAGGAGAACCTTTATCTTCCAGTGGGC
TGATTCCAGGGGCCCTCTTGAAGGGGAGGAGTTGGAATACTCTCAGGAGATCACTTGGGATGATGATACT
GAGTTCGTCGGATTGCAAATAAGAGTGATTGCAAAACAGTGTCATATCCAGGGCAGAGTCTGGTGTATCA
ACATGAACCCGAGAGCATGTCAACTATGGTCTGACATGTCTCTTCAGACACAAAGGTCCGAAGAGGACAA
AGATTCCTCTCTGCTTCTAGAATAATCAGATTATATCCCGCAAATTTATCACTTGTTTACCTCTGGAGGA
GAGAACATATGGGCTCAACTCCAACCCTTGGGAGCAATATAACAAAAAACATGTTATGGTGCCATTAAAC
CGCTGCATTTCATCAAAGTCAAGTTGATTACCTTTACATTTTGATCCTCTTGGATGTGAAAAAAACTATT
AACATCCCTCAAAAGACCCCGGGAAAGCCGCCACCATGGTGCCCAAGAAGAAGAGGAAGGTGAGCAACCT
GCTGACCGTGCACCAGAACCTGCCCGCCCTGCCCGTGGACGCCACCAGCGACGAGGTGCGCAAGAACCTG
ATGGACATGTTCCGCGACCGCCAGGCCTTCAGCGAGCACACCTGGAAGATGCTGCTGAGCGTGTGCCGCA
GCTGGGCCGCCTGGTGCAAGCTGAACAACCGCAAGTGGTTCCCCGCCGAGCCCGAGGACGTGCGCGACTA
CCTGCTGTACCTGCAGGCCCGCGGCCTGGCCGTGAAGACCATCCAGCAGCACCTGGGCCAGCTGAACATG
CTGCACCGCCGCAGCGGCCTGCCCCGCCCCAGCGACAGCAACGCCGTGAGCCTGGTGATGCGCCGCATCC
GCAAGGAGAACGTGGACGCCGGCGAGCGCGCCAAGCAGGCCCTGGCCTTCGAGCGCACCGACTTCGACCA
GGTGCGCAGCCTGATGGAGAACAGCGACCGCTGCCAGGACATCCGCAACCTGGCCTTCCTGGGCATCGCC
TACAACACCCTGCTGCGCATCGCCGAGATCGCCCGCATCCGCGTGAAGGACATCAGCCGCACCGACGGCG
GCCGCATGCTGATCCACATCGGCCGCACCAAGACCCTGGTGAGCACCGCCGGCGTGGAGAAGGCCCTGAG
CCTGGGCGTGACCAAGCTGGTGGAGCGCTGGATCAGCGTGAGCGGCGTGGCCGACGACCCCAACAACTAC
CTGTTCTGCCGCGTGCGCAAGAACGGCGTGGCCGCCCCCAGCGCCACCAGCCAGCTGAGCACCCGGGCCC
TGGAGGGCATCTTCGAGGCCACCCACCGCCTGATCTACGGCGCCAAGGACGACAGCGGCCAGCGCTACCT
GGCCTGGAGCGGCCACAGCGCCCGCGTGGGCGCCGCCCGCGACATGGCCCGCGCCGGCGTGAGCATCCCC
GAGATCATGCAGGCCGGCGGCTGGACCAACGTGAACATCGTGATGAACTACATCCGCAACCTGGACAGCG
AGACCGGCGCCATGGTGCGCCTGCTGGAGGACGGCGACTGATGAACCGGATACTCCTGGAAGCCTGCCCA
TGCTAAGACTCTTGTGTGATGTATCTTGAAAAAAACAAGATCCTAAATCTGAACCTTTGGTTGTTTGATT
GTTTTTCTCATTTTTGTTGTTTATTTGTTAAGCGTGGGTCGGCATGGCATCTCCACCTCCTCGCGGTCCG
ACCTGGGCATCCGAAGGAGGACGCACGTCCACTCGGATGGCTAAGGGAGGGCGGGGATCCGGCTGCTAAC
AAAGCCCGAAAGGAAGCTGAGTTGGCTGCTGCCACCGCTGAGCAATAACTAGCATAACCCCTTGGGGCCT
CTAAACGGGTCTTGAGGGGTTTTTTGCTGAAAGGAGGAACTATATCCGGATCCACTAGTTCTAGAGCGGC
CGCCACCGCGGTGGAGCTCCAGCTTTTGTTCCCTTTAGTGAGGGTTAATTGCGCGCTTGGCGTAATCATG
GTCATAGCTGTTTCCTGTGTGAAATTGTTATCCGCTCACAATTCCACACAACATACGAGCCGGAAGCATA
AAGTGTAAAGCCTGGGGTGCCTAATGAGTGAGCTAACTCACATTAATTGCGTTGCGCTCACTGCCCGCTT
TCCAGTCGGGAAACCTGTCGTGCCAGCTGCATTAATGAATCGGCCAACGCGCGGGGAGAGGCGGTTTGCG
TATTGGGCGCTCTTCCGCTTCCTCGCTCACTGACTCGCTGCGCTCGGTCGTTCGGCTGCGGCGAGCGGTA
TCAGCTCACTCAAAGGCGGTAATACGGTTATCCACAGAATCAGGGGATAACGCAGGAAAGAACATGTGAG
CAAAAGGCCAGCAAAAGGCCAGGAACCGTAAAAAGGCCGCGTTGCTGGCGTTTTTCCATAGGCTCCGCCC
CCCTGACGAGCATCACAAAAATCGACGCTCAAGTCAGAGGTGGCGAAACCCGACAGGACTATAAAGATAC
CAGGCGTTTCCCCCTGGAAGCTCCCTCGTGCGCTCTCCTGTTCCGACCCTGCCGCTTACCGGATACCTGT
CCGCCTTTCTCCCTTCGGGAAGCGTGGCGCTTTCTCATAGCTCACGCTGTAGGTATCTCAGTTCGGTGTA
GGTCGTTCGCTCCAAGCTGGGCTGTGTGCACGAACCCCCCGTTCAGCCCGACCGCTGCGCCTTATCCGGT
AACTATCGTCTTGAGTCCAACCCGGTAAGACACGACTTATCGCCACTGGCAGCAGCCACTGGTAACAGGA
TTAGCAGAGCGAGGTATGTAGGCGGTGCTACAGAGTTCTTGAAGTGGTGGCCTAACTACGGCTACACTAG
AAGAACAGTATTTGGTATCTGCGCTCTGCTGAAGCCAGTTACCTTCGGAAAAAGAGTTGGTAGCTCTTGA
TCCGGCAAACAAACCACCGCTGGTAGCGGTGGTTTTTTTGTTTGCAAGCAGCAGATTACGCGCAGAAAAA
AAGGATCTCAAGAAGATCCTTTGATCTTTTCTACGGGGTCTGACGCTCAGTGGAACGAAAACTCACGTTA
AGGGATTTTGGTCATGAGATTATCAAAAAGGATCTTCACCTAGATCCTTTTAAATTAAAAATGAAGTTTT
AAATCAATCTAAAGTATATATGAGTAAACTTGGTCTGACAGTTACCAATGCTTAATCAGTGAGGCACCTA
TCTCAGCGATCTGTCTATTTCGTTCATCCATAGTTGCCTGACTCCCCGTCGTGTAGATAACTACGATACG
GGAGGGCTTACCATCTGGCCCCAGTGCTGCAATGATACCGCGAGACCCACCCTTGGAGGCTCCAGATTTA
TCAGCAATAAACCAGCCAGCCGGAAGGGCCGAGCGCAGAAGTGGTCCTGCAACTTTATCCGCCTCCATCC
AGTCTATTAATTGTTGCCGGGAAGCTAGAGTAAGTAGTTCGCCAGTTAATAGTTTGCGCAACGTTGTTGC
CATTGCTACAGGCATCGTGGTGTCACGCTCGTCGTTTGGTATGGCTTCATTCAGCTCCGGTTCCCAACGA
TCAAGGCGAGTTACATGATCCCCCATGTTGTGCAAAAAAGCGGTTAGCTCCTTCGGTCCTCCGATCGTTG
TCAGAAGTAAGTTGGCCGCAGTGTTATCACTCATGGTTATGGCAGCACTGCATAATTCTCTTACTGTCAT
GCCATCCGTAAGATGCTTTTCTGTGACTGGTGAGTACTCAACCAAGTCATTCTGAGAATAGTGTATGCGG
CGACCGAGTTGCTCTTGCCCGGCGTCAATACGGGATAATACCGCGCCACATAGCAGAACTTTAAAAGTGC
TCATCATTGGAAAACGTTCTTCGGGGCGAAAACTCTCAAGGATCTTACCGCTGTTGAGATCCAGTTCGAT
GTAACCCACTCGTGCACCCAACTGATCTTCAGCATCTTTTACTTTCACCAGCGTTTCTGGGTGAGCAAAA
ACAGGAAGGCAAAATGCCGCAAAAAAGGGAATAAGGGCGACACGGAAATGTTGAATACTCATACTCTTCC
TTTTTCAATATTATTGAAGCATTTATCAGGGTTATTGTCTCATGAGCGGATACATATTTGAATGTATTTA
GAAAAATAAACAAATAGGGGTTCCGCGCACATTTCCCCGAAAAGTGCCACCTG
[124 nt withheld, positions 7754-7877]
C
[91 nt withheld, positions 7879-7969]
A
[49 nt withheld, positions 7971-8019]
CCTTTGACGTTGGAGTCCACGTTCTTT
[37 nt withheld, positions 8047-8083]
ACCCTATCTCGGTCTATTCTTTTGATTTATAAGGGATTTTGCCGATTTCGGCCTATTGGTTAAAAAAATG
AGCTGATTTAACAAAAATTTAACGCGAATTTTAACAAAATATTAACGCTTACAATTTCCATTCGCCATTC
AGGCTGCGCAACTGTTGGGAAGGGCGATCGGTGCGGGCCTCTTCGCTATTACGCCAGCTGGCGAAAGGGG
GATGTGCTGCAAGGCGATTAAGTTGGGTAACGCCAGGGTTTTCCCAGTCACGACGTT
Features (pLannotate 1.2.2; 24 found; start..end, strand, type, name):
     25..53      -  misc_feature   MCS (fragment): pBluescript multiple cloning site
     59..438     +  enhancer       CMV enhancer: human cytomegalovirus immediate early enhancer
    439..642     +  promoter       CMV promoter: human cytomegalovirus (CMV) immediate early promoter
    638..671     +  LTR            5' LTR (truncated) (fragment): truncated 5' long terminal repeat (LTR) from HIV-1
    687..705     +  promoter       T7 promoter: promoter for bacteriophage T7 RNA polymerase
    731..756     +  misc_RNA       sTRSV HHRz (fragment): hammerhead ribozyme from the tobacco ringspot virus satellite RNA (Khvorova et al., 2003)
    842..2191    +  CDS            N: NCAP_RABVS - Experimental evidence at protein level: Swiss-Prot protein existence level 1. Encapsidates the genome in a ratio of one protein N per nine ribonucleotides, protecting it from nucleases. If expressed without protein P it binds non-specifically RNA and therefore can bind it's own mRNA. Interaction with protein P abolishes any non-specific RNA binding, and prevents phosphorylation. The soluble N-P complex encapsidates specifically the genomic RNA, with protein N protecting the genome like a pearl necklace. The encapsidated genomic RNA is termed the nucleocapsid (NC) and serves as tem
   2285..3175    +  CDS            P: PHOSP_RABVS - Experimental evidence at protein level: Swiss-Prot protein existence level 1. Non catalytic polymerase cofactor and regulatory protein that plays a role in viral transcription and replication. Stabilizes the RNA polymerase L to the N-RNA template and binds the soluble protein N, preventing it from encapsidating non-genomic RNA. Also inhibits host IFN-alpha and IFN-beta signaling by binding and retaining phosphorylated STAT1 in the cytoplasm or by inhibiting the DNA binding of STAT1 in the nucleus. Might be involved, through interaction with host dynein, in intracellular microtubu
   3267..3872    +  CDS            M: MATRX_RABVS - Experimental evidence at protein level: Swiss-Prot protein existence level 1. Plays a major role in assembly, budding and uncoating of virion after membrane fusion (PubMed:33208464). Completely covers the ribonucleoprotein coil and keep it in condensed bullet-shaped form. Inhibits viral transcription and stimulates replication. Plays a major role in early induction of TRAIL-mediated apoptosis in infected neurons (PubMed:12771432, PubMed:9847327). From Rabies virus (strain SAD B19) (RABV).
   4123..5148    +  CDS            cre: RECR_BPP1 - Experimental evidence at protein level: Swiss-Prot protein existence level 1. Catalyzes site-specific recombination between two 34-base- pair LOXP sites. Its role is to maintain the phage genome as a monomeric unit-copy plasmid in the lysogenic state. From Escherichia phage P1 (Bacteriophage P1).
   5283..5375    +  ncRNA          HDV ribozyme: Accession: RF00094 - Hepatitis delta virus ribozyme
   5382..5431    +  CDS            SET1 (fragment): solubility-enhancement tag derived from T7 phage gene 10B
   5439..5486    +  terminator     T7 terminator: transcription terminator for bacteriophage T7 RNA polymerase
   5508..5549    -  misc_feature   MCS (fragment): pBluescript multiple cloning site
   5562..5580    -  promoter       T3 promoter: promoter for bacteriophage T3 RNA polymerase
   5625..5641    -  protein_bind   lac operator: The lac repressor binds to the lac operator to inhibit transcription in E. coli. This inhibition can be relieved by adding lactose or isopropyl-β-D-thiogalactopyranoside (IPTG). lac repressor encoded by lacI
   5649..5679    -  promoter       lac promoter: promoter for the E. coli lac operon
   5694..5715    -  protein_bind   CAP binding site: CAP binding activates transcription in the presence of cAMP. E. coli catabolite activator protein
   5728..5820    -  CDS            lacI (fragment): lac repressor; lacI; The lac repressor binds to the lac operator to inhibit transcription in E. coli. This inhibition can be relieved by adding lactose or isopropyl-β-D-thiogalactopyranoside (IPTG).
   6003..6591    -  rep_origin     ori: high-copy-number ColE1/pMB1/pBR322/pUC origin of replication
   6762..7622    -  CDS            AmpR: β-lactamase; bla; confers resistance to ampicillin, carbenicillin, and related antibiotics
   7623..7727    -  promoter       AmpR promoter: bla
   7754..8112    +  rep_origin     f1 ori (sequence partly withheld): f1 bacteriophage origin of replication; arrow indicates direction of (+) strand synthesis
   8214..19      -  CDS            lacZα (fragment) (across the origin): LacZα fragment of β-galactosidase; lacZ fragment
