[The description below was written by a language model from this plasmid's Addgene catalogue record and pLannotate feature annotations shown in this document.]
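Description:
pRVdGL-4Cre is a plasmid carrying the cDNA genome of a second-generation, double-deletion-mutant rabies viral vector, built on the cSPBN (pSAD) backbone derived from the SAD B19 strain. It is maintained in E. coli as a high-copy plasmid through a ColE1/pUC-type origin with ampicillin selection (AmpR), and it retains pBluescript-derived elements: an f1 origin, lac promoter/operator and lacZα fragments, and a T3 promoter.

The annotated viral genome contains the N (nucleoprotein), P (phosphoprotein) and M (matrix) open reading frames followed by a Cre recombinase coding sequence (catalogued as the synthetic insert mCre, about 1 kb). No glycoprotein (G) or polymerase (L) gene appears in the feature table, consistent with the "dGL" name and the double-deletion design. Cre therefore sits after M as the fourth gene in the genome. The genome cassette sits downstream of a CMV enhancer/promoter and a T7 promoter, and is flanked by a hammerhead ribozyme upstream and a hepatitis delta virus ribozyme downstream, followed by a T7 terminator. In this type of arrangement, the ribozymes trim the primary transcript to give exact viral genome ends, which are needed for encapsidation and replication when virus is rescued from transfected mammalian cells. The short HIV-1 LTR and SET1 fragments called by the annotation software are probably incidental sequence matches.

The construct is used to produce rabies vectors that lack both G and L. According to the associated publication, these vectors are nontoxic and are used for retrograde targeting of projection neurons, with the expressed Cre acting on loxP sites in infected cells. The record does not describe the helper components needed for rescue.
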