Addgene plasmid #98039: pRVdGL-4Cre
Purpose: Second-generation rabies viral vector genome
Depositing lab: Ian Wickersham. Depositing organization: Massachusetts Institute of Technology. Publication: Nontoxic, double-deletion-mutant rabies viral vectors for retrograde targeting of projection neurons. Chatterjee S, Sullivan HA, MacLennan BJ, Xu R, Hou Y, Lavin TK, Lea NE, Michalski JE, Babcock KR, Dietrich S, Matthews GA, Beyeler A, Calhoon GG, Glober G, Whitesell JD, Yao S, Cetin A, Harris JA, Zeng H, Tye KM, Reid RC, Wickersham IR. Nat Neurosci. 2018 Apr;21(4):638-646. doi: 10.1038/s41593-018-0091-7. Epub 2018 Mar 5. PubMed 29507411.
Backbone
  Vector backbone: cSPBN (pSAD)
  Backbone manufacturer: Karl-Klaus Conzelmann & Matthias Schnell
  Vector type: Mammalian Expression
Growth in bacteria
  Bacterial resistance: Ampicillin, 100 μg/mL
  Growth temperature: 37°C
  Growth strain: DH5alpha
  Copy number: High Copy
Gene/Insert
  Gene/Insert name: mCre
  Species: Synthetic
  Insert size (bp): 1056
  Promoter: CMV
  Cloning method: Gibson Cloning
  Sequencing primers: 5′ unknown
Terms and licenses: Academic/Nonprofit Terms; Industry Terms: Not Available to Industry
How to cite: pRVdGL-4Cre was a gift from Ian Wickersham (Addgene plasmid # 98039 ; http://n2t.net/addgene:98039 ; RRID:Addgene_98039)
